Addgene plasmid #39207: pSEYC68-HA-TOR2 (pAS21)
Depositing lab: Michael Hall. Depositing organization: University of Basel. Publication: HEAT repeats mediate plasma membrane localization of Tor2p in yeast. Kunz J, Schneider U, Howald I, Schmidt A, Hall MN. J Biol Chem. 2000 Nov 24;275(47):37011-20. 10.1074/jbc.M007296200 PubMed 10973982.
Backbone
  Vector backbone: pSEYC68
  Backbone size w/o insert (bp): 7800
  Vector type: Yeast Expression
  Selectable markers: URA3
Growth in bacteria
  Bacterial resistance: Ampicillin, 100 μg/mL
  Growth temperature: 37°C
  Growth strain: DH5alpha
  Copy number: Low Copy
Gene/Insert
  Gene/Insert name: TOR2
  Species: S. cerevisiae (budding yeast)
  Insert size (bp): 11000
  Entrez Gene: TOR2 (a.k.a. YKL203C, DRR2)
  Promoter: GAL
  Tag / fusion protein: HA (N terminal on insert)
  Cloning method: Restriction Enzyme; 5′ cloning site XhoI (destroyed during cloning); 3′ cloning site SphI (not destroyed)
  Sequencing primers: 5′ GAL1
Terms and licenses: Academic/Nonprofit Terms; Industry Terms: Not Available to Industry
Depositor comments: N-terminally HA-tagged TOR2 expressed under control of GAL promoter.
How to cite: pSEYC68-HA-TOR2 (pAS21) was a gift from Michael Hall (Addgene plasmid # 39207 ; http://n2t.net/addgene:39207 ; RRID:Addgene_39207)
