[The description below was written by a language model from this plasmid's Addgene catalogue record.]
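Description:
pSEYC68-HA-TOR2 (pAS21) is a yeast expression plasmid built on the pSEYC68 backbone (about 7.8 kb without insert) that carries the Saccharomyces cerevisiae TOR2 gene (YKL203C, also known as DRR2). It is a shuttle vector: in Escherichia coli it is maintained under ampicillin selection and is recorded as low copy, while in yeast it is selected through the URA3 auxotrophic marker, which complements uracil auxotrophy in ura3 host strains. The record does not describe the replication origins or any centromeric or 2μ element, and no feature table is available, so the mode of plasmid maintenance in yeast is not stated.

The insert is listed at roughly 11 kb, which brings the whole construct to nearly 19 kb, and it was introduced by restriction cloning between an XhoI site, destroyed in the process, and a retained SphI site. TOR2 is placed under a GAL promoter, so expression is galactose-inducible and repressed by glucose, allowing conditional production or shut-off of the protein. An HA epitope tag is fused to the N terminus of Tor2p, permitting detection by immunoblotting, immunoprecipitation or immunolocalization with anti-HA antibodies. TOR2 encodes one of the two yeast TOR kinases, large phosphatidylinositol kinase-related proteins that are targets of rapamycin and regulate cell growth. The associated publication concerns the role of HEAT repeats in plasma membrane localization of Tor2p, consistent with use of this plasmid as a source of regulatable, epitope-tagged full-length Tor2p for localization and fractionation studies in yeast.
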