>Addgene plasmid #39207 | pSEYC68-HA-TOR2 (pAS21) | addgene partial sequence | sequence record 50431 | GAL1 5'-AATATACCTCTATACTTTAACGTC-3'
AAAATGTACCCATACGACGTCCCTGACTATGCGAATAAATACATTAACAAATACACCACGCCACCTAACT
TATTGTCTTTACGACAAAGGGCCGAAGGCAAACACAGAACAAGAAAGAAACTTACACACAAATCGCACTC
CCACGATGATGAGATGTCAACTACTTCAAACACAGATTCCAATCACAATGGGCCCAATGACTCTGGTAGA
GTGATCACTGGTTCTGCTGGTCATATTGGTAAAATATCCTTTGTAGATTCAGAACTAGATACAACATTTT
CTACTTTAAATTTGATTTTTGATAAACTTAAAAGCGATGTGCCACAAGAACGAGCCTCTGGCGCTAATGA
ATTAAGCACTACTTTGACCTCATTAGCAAGGGAAGTATCTGCTGAGCAATTTCAAAGGTTTAGCAACAGT
TTAAACAATAAGATATTTGAACTTATTCACGGGTTTACTTCAAGTGAGAAGATAGGTGGTATTCTTGCTG
TTGATACTCTGATCTCATTCTACCTGAGTACAGAGGAGCTGCCAAACCAAACTTCAAGACTGGCGAACTA
TTTACGTGTTTTAATTCCATCCAGTGACATTGAAGTTATGAGATTAGCGGCTAACACCTTAGGTAGATTG
ACCGTGCCAGGTGGTACATTAACATCAGATTTCGTCGAATTTGAGGTCAGAACTTGCATTGATTGGCTTA
CTCTGACAGCAGATAATAACTCATCGAGCTCTAAGTTGGAATACAGGAGACATGCTGCGCTATTAATCAT
AAAGGCATTAGCAGACAATTCACCCTATCTTTTATACCCTTACGTTAACTCTATCTTA
